>Addgene plasmid #17341 | pFLAG-HHARI(1-185) | addgene partial sequence | sequence record 23281 | CMV-F 5'-CGCAAATGGGCGGTAGGCGTG-3'
TCGTTTAGTGACCGTCAGAATTGATCTACCATGGACTACAAAGACGATGACGACAAGCTTATGGACTCGG
ACGAGGGCTACAACTACGAGTTCGACGAGGACGAGGAGTGCAGTGAGGAGGACAGCGGCGCCGA
